>Addgene plasmid #36411 | pmEGFP-16 | depositor full sequence | sequence record 45557 | pmEGFP-16 sequence 7811 bps
TAGTTATTACTAGCGCTACCGGACTCAGATCTCGAGCTCAAGCTTCGAATTCTGCAGTCGACGGTACCGC
GGGCCCGGGATCCACCGGTCGCCACCATGGTGAGCAAGGGCGAGGAGCTGTTCACCGGGGTGGTGCCCAT
CCTGGTCGAGCTGGACGGCGACGTAAACGGCCACAAGTTCAGCGTGTCCGGCGAGGGCGAGGGCGATGCC
ACCTACGGCAAGCTGACCCTGAAGTTCATCTGCACCACCGGCAAGCTGCCCGTGCCCTGGCCCACCCTCG
TGACCACCCTGACCTACGGCGTGCAGTGCTTCAGCCGCTACCCCGACCACATGAAGCAGCACGACTTCTT
CAAGTCCGCCATGCCCGAAGGCTACGTCCAGGAGCGCACCATCTTCTTCAAGGACGACGGCAACTACAAG
ACCCGCGCCGAGGTGAAGTTCGAGGGCGACACCCTGGTGAACCGCATCGAGCTGAAGGGCATCGACTTCA
AGGAGGACGGCAACATCCTGGGGCACAAGCTGGAGTACAACTACAACAGCCACAACGTCTATATCATGGC
CGACAAGCAGAAGAACGGCATCAAGGTGAACTTCAAGATCCGCCACAACATCGAGGACGGCAGCGTGCAG
CTCGCCGACCACTACCAGCAGAACACCCCCATCGGCGACGGCCCCGTGCTGCTGCCCGACAACCACTACC
TGAGCACCCAGTCCAAGCTGAGCAAAGACCCCAACGAGAAGCGCGATCACATGGTCCTGCTGGAGTTCGT
GACCGCCGCCGGGATCACTCTCGGCATGGACGAGCTGTACAAGGGTCCGGTCGCCACCATGGTGAGCAAG
GGCGAGGAGCTGTTCACCGGGGTGGTGCCCATCCTGGTCGAGCTGGACGGCGACGTAAACGGCCACAAGT
TCAGCGTGTCCGGCGAGGGCGAGGGCGATGCCACCTACGGCAAGCTGACCCTGAAGTTCATCTGCACCAC
CGGCAAGCTGCCCGTGCCCTGGCCCACCCTCGTGACCACCCTGACCTACGGCGTGCAGTGCTTCAGCCGC
TACCCCGACCACATGAAGCAGCACGACTTCTTCAAGTCCGCCATGCCCGAAGGCTACGTCCAGGAGCGCA
CCATCTTCTTCAAGGACGACGGCAACTACAAGACCCGCGCCGAGGTGAAGTTCGAGGGCGACACCCTGGT
GAACCGCATCGAGCTGAAGGGCATCGACTTCAAGGAGGACGGCAACATCCTGGGGCACAAGCTGGAGTAC
AACTACAACAGCCACAACGTCTATATCATGGCCGACAAGCAGAAGAACGGCATCAAGGTGAACTTCAAGA
TCCGCCACAACATCGAGGACGGCAGCGTGCAGCTCGCCGACCACTACCAGCAGAACACCCCCATCGGCGA
CGGCCCCGTGCTGCTGCCCGACAACCACTACCTGAGCACCCAGTCCAAGCTGAGCAAAGACCCCAACGAG
AAGCGCGATCACATGGTCCTGCTGGAGTTCGTGACCGCCGCCGGGATCACTCTCGGCATGGACGAGCTGT
ACAAGGGTCCGGTCGCCACCATGGTGAGCAAGGGCGAGGAGCTGTTCACCGGGGTGGTGCCCATCCTGGT
CGAGCTGGACGGCGACGTAAACGGCCACAAGTTCAGCGTGTCCGGCGAGGGCGAGGGCGATGCCACCTAC
GGCAAGCTGACCCTGAAGTTCATCTGCACCACCGGCAAGCTGCCCGTGCCCTGGCCCACCCTCGTGACCA
CCCTGACCTACGGCGTGCAGTGCTTCAGCCGCTACCCCGACCACATGAAGCAGCACGACTTCTTCAAGTC
CGCCATGCCCGAAGGCTACGTCCAGGAGCGCACCATCTTCTTCAAGGACGACGGCAACTACAAGACCCGC
GCCGAGGTGAAGTTCGAGGGCGACACCCTGGTGAACCGCATCGAGCTGAAGGGCATCGACTTCAAGGAGG
ACGGCAACATCCTGGGGCACAAGCTGGAGTACAACTACAACAGCCACAACGTCTATATCATGGCCGACAA
GCAGAAGAACGGCATCAAGGTGAACTTCAAGATCCGCCACAACATCGAGGACGGCAGCGTGCAGCTCGCC
GACCACTACCAGCAGAACACCCCCATCGGCGACGGCCCCGTGCTGCTGCCCGACAACCACTACCTGAGCA
CCCAGTCCAAGCTGAGCAAAGACCCCAACGAGAAGCGCGATCACATGGTCCTGCTGGAGTTCGTGACCGC
CGCCGGGATCACTCTCGGCATGGACGAGCTGTACAAGGGTCCGGTCGCCACCATGGTGAGCAAGGGCGAG
GAGCTGTTCACCGGGGTGGTGCCCATCCTGGTCGAGCTGGACGGCGACGTAAACGGCCACAAGTTCAGCG
TGTCCGGCGAGGGCGAGGGCGATGCCACCTACGGCAAGCTGACCCTGAAGTTCATCTGCACCACCGGCAA
GCTGCCCGTGCCCTGGCCCACCCTCGTGACCACCCTGACCTACGGCGTGCAGTGCTTCAGCCGCTACCCC
GACCACATGAAGCAGCACGACTTCTTCAAGTCCGCCATGCCCGAAGGCTACGTCCAGGAGCGCACCATCT
TCTTCAAGGACGACGGCAACTACAAGACCCGCGCCGAGGTGAAGTTCGAGGGCGACACCCTGGTGAACCG
CATCGAGCTGAAGGGCATCGACTTCAAGGAGGACGGCAACATCCTGGGGCACAAGCTGGAGTACAACTAC
AACAGCCACAACGTCTATATCATGGCCGACAAGCAGAAGAACGGCATCAAGGTGAACTTCAAGATCCGCC
ACAACATCGAGGACGGCAGCGTGCAGCTCGCCGACCACTACCAGCAGAACACCCCCATCGGCGACGGCCC
CGTGCTGCTGCCCGACAACCACTACCTGAGCACCCAGTCCAAGCTGAGCAAAGACCCCAACGAGAAGCGC
GATCACATGGTCCTGCTGGAGTTCGTGACCGCCGCCGGGATCACTCTCGGCATGGACGAGCTGTACAAGG
GTCCGGTCGCCACCATGGTGAGCAAGGGCGAGGAGCTGTTCACCGGGGTGGTGCCCATCCTGGTCGAGCT
GGACGGCGACGTAAACGGCCACAAGTTCAGCGTGTCCGGCGAGGGCGAGGGCGATGCCACCTACGGCAAG
CTGACCCTGAAGTTCATCTGCACCACCGGCAAGCTGCCCGTGCCCTGGCCCACCCTCGTGACCACCCTGA
CCTACGGCGTGCAGTGCTTCAGCCGCTACCCCGACCACATGAAGCAGCACGACTTCTTCAAGTCCGCCAT
GCCCGAAGGCTACGTCCAGGAGCGCACCATCTTCTTCAAGGACGACGGCAACTACAAGACCCGCGCCGAG
GTGAAGTTCGAGGGCGACACCCTGGTGAACCGCATCGAGCTGAAGGGCATCGACTTCAAGGAGGACGGCA
ACATCCTGGGGCACAAGCTGGAGTACAACTACAACAGCCACAACGTCTATATCATGGCCGACAAGCAGAA
GAACGGCATCAAGGTGAACTTCAAGATCCGCCACAACATCGAGGACGGCAGCGTGCAGCTCGCCGACCAC
TACCAGCAGAACACCCCCATCGGCGACGGCCCCGTGCTGCTGCCCGACAACCACTACCTGAGCACCCAGT
CCAAGCTGAGCAAAGACCCCAACGAGAAGCGCGATCACATGGTCCTGCTGGAGTTCGTGACCGCCGCCGG
GATCACTCTCGGCATGGACGAGCTGTACAAGGGTCCGGTCGCCACCATGGTGAGCAAGGGCGAGGAGCTG
TTCACCGGGGTGGTGCCCATCCTGGTCGAGCTGGACGGCGACGTAAACGGCCACAAGTTCAGCGTGTCCG
GCGAGGGCGAGGGCGATGCCACCTACGGCAAGCTGACCCTGAAGTTCATCTGCACCACCGGCAAGCTGCC
CGTGCCCTGGCCCACCCTCGTGACCACCCTGACCTACGGCGTGCAGTGCTTCAGCCGCTACCCCGACCAC
ATGAAGCAGCACGACTTCTTCAAGTCCGCCATGCCCGAAGGCTACGTCCAGGAGCGCACCATCTTCTTCA
AGGACGACGGCAACTACAAGACCCGCGCCGAGGTGAAGTTCGAGGGCGACACCCTGGTGAACCGCATCGA
GCTGAAGGGCATCGACTTCAAGGAGGACGGCAACATCCTGGGGCACAAGCTGGAGTACAACTACAACAGC
CACAACGTCTATATCATGGCCGACAAGCAGAAGAACGGCATCAAGGTGAACTTCAAGATCCGCCACAACA
TCGAGGACGGCAGCGTGCAGCTCGCCGACCACTACCAGCAGAACACCCCCATCGGCGACGGCCCCGTGCT
GCTGCCCGACAACCACTACCTGAGCACCCAGTCCAAGCTGAGCAAAGACCCCAACGAGAAGCGCGATCAC
ATGGTCCTGCTGGAGTTCGTGACCGCCGCCGGGATCACTCTCGGCATGGACGAGCTGTACAAGTAAAGCG
GCCGCGACTCTAGATCATAATCAGCCATACCACATTTGTAGAGGTTTTACTTGCTTTAAAAAACCTCCCA
CACCTCCCCCTGAACCTGAAACATAAAATGAATGCAATTGTTGTTGTTAACTTGTTTATTGCAGCTTATA
ATGGTTACAAATAAAGCAATAGCATCACAAATTTCACAAATAAAGCATTTTTTTCACTGCATTCTAGTTG
TGGTTTGTCCAAACTCATCAATGTATCTTAAGGCGTAAATTGTAAGCGTTAATATTTTGTTAAAATTCGC
GTTAAATTTTTGTTAAATCAGCTCATTTTTTAACCAATAGGCCGAAATCGGCAAAATCCCTTATAAATCA
AAAGAATAGACCGAGATAGGGT
[37 nt withheld, positions 4853-4889]
AAAGAACGTGGACTCCAACGTCAAAGG
[49 nt withheld, positions 4917-4965]
T
[91 nt withheld, positions 4967-5057]
G
[124 nt withheld, positions 5059-5182]
CAGGTGGCACTTTTCGGGGAAATGTGCGCGGAACCCCTATTTGTTTATTTTTCTAAATACATTCAAATAT
GTATCCGCTCATGAGACAATAACCCTGATAAATGCTTCAATAATATTGAAAAAGGAAGAGTCCTGAGGCG
GAAAGAACCAGCTGTGGAATGTGTGTCAGTTAGGGTGTGGAAAGTCCCCAGGCTCCCCAGCAGGCAGAAG
TATGCAAAGCATGCATCTCAATTAGTCAGCAACCAGGTGTGGAAAGTCCCCAGGCTCCCCAGCAGGCAGA
AGTATGCAAAGCATGCATCTCAATTAGTCAGCAACCATAGTCCCGCCCCTAACTCCGCCCATCCCGCCCC
TAACTCCGCCCAGTTCCGCCCATTCTCCGCCCCATGGCTGACTAATTTTTTTTATTTATGCAGAGGCCGA
GGCCGCCTCGGCCTCTGAGCTATTCCAGAAGTAGTGAGGAGGCTTTTTTGGAGGCCTAGGCTTTTGCAAA
GATCGATCAAGAGACAGGATGAGGATCGTTTCGCATGATTGAACAAGATGGATTGCACGCAGGTTCTCCG
GCCGCTTGGGTGGAGAGGCTATTCGGCTATGACTGGGCACAACAGACAATCGGCTGCTCTGATGCCGCCG
TGTTCCGGCTGTCAGCGCAGGGGCGCCCGGTTCTTTTTGTCAAGACCGACCTGTCCGGTGCCCTGAATGA
ACTGCAAGACGAGGCAGCGCGGCTATCGTGGCTGGCCACGACGGGCGTTCCTTGCGCAGCTGTGCTCGAC
GTTGTCACTGAAGCGGGAAGGGACTGGCTGCTATTGGGCGAAGTGCCGGGGCAGGATCTCCTGTCATCTC
ACCTTGCTCCTGCCGAGAAAGTATCCATCATGGCTGATGCAATGCGGCGGCTGCATACGCTTGATCCGGC
TACCTGCCCATTCGACCACCAAGCGAAACATCGCATCGAGCGAGCACGTACTCGGATGGAAGCCGGTCTT
GTCGATCAGGATGATCTGGACGAAGAGCATCAGGGGCTCGCGCCAGCCGAACTGTTCGCCAGGCTCAAGG
CGAGCATGCCCGACGGCGAGGATCTCGTCGTGACCCATGGCGATGCCTGCTTGCCGAATATCATGGTGGA
AAATGGCCGCTTTTCTGGATTCATCGACTGTGGCCGGCTGGGTGTGGCGGACCGCTATCAGGACATAGCG
TTGGCTACCCGTGATATTGCTGAAGAGCTTGGCGGCGAATGGGCTGACCGCTTCCTCGTGCTTTACGGTA
TCGCCGCTCCCGATTCGCAGCGCATCGCCTTCTATCGCCTTCTTGACGAGTTCTTCTGAGCGGGACTCTG
GGGTTCGAAATGACCGACCAAGCGACGCCCAACCTGCCATCACGAGATTTCGATTCCACCGCCGCCTTCT
ATGAAAGGTTGGGCTTCGGAATCGTTTTCCGGGACGCCGGCTGGATGATCCTCCAGCGCGGGGATCTCAT
GCTGGAGTTCTTCGCCCACCCTAGGGGGAGGCTAACTGAAACACGGAAGGAGACAATACCGGAAGGAACC
CGCGCTATGACGGCAATAAAAAGACAGAATAAAACGCACGGTGTTGGGTCGTTTGTTCATAAACGCGGGG
TTCGGTCCCAGGGCTGGCACTCTGTCGATACCCCACCGAGACCCCATTGGGGCCAATACGCCCGCGTTTC
TTCCTTTTCCCCACCCCACCCCCCAAGTTCGGGTGAAGGCCCAGGGCTCGCAGCCAACGTCGGGGCGGCA
GGCCCTGCCATAGCCTCAGGTTACTCATATATACTTTAGATTGATTTAAAACTTCATTTTTAATTTAAAA
GGATCTAGGTGAAGATCCTTTTTGATAATCTCATGACCAAAATCCCTTAACGTGAGTTTTCGTTCCACTG
AGCGTCAGACCCCGTAGAAAAGATCAAAGGATCTTCTTGAGATCCTTTTTTTCTGCGCGTAATCTGCTGC
TTGCAAACAAAAAAACCACCGCTACCAGCGGTGGTTTGTTTGCCGGATCAAGAGCTACCAACTCTTTTTC
CGAAGGTAACTGGCTTCAGCAGAGCGCAGATACCAAATACTGTCCTTCTAGTGTAGCCGTAGTTAGGCCA
CCACTTCAAGAACTCTGTAGCACCGCCTACATACCTCGCTCTGCTAATCCTGTTACCAGTGGCTGCTGCC
AGTGGCGATAAGTCGTGTCTTACCGGGTTGGACTCAAGACGATAGTTACCGGATAAGGCGCAGCGGTCGG
GCTGAACGGGGGGTTCGTGCACACAGCCCAGCTTGGAGCGAACGACCTACACCGAACTGAGATACCTACA
GCGTGAGCTATGAGAAAGCGCCACGCTTCCCGAAGGGAGAAAGGCGGACAGGTATCCGGTAAGCGGCAGG
GTCGGAACAGGAGAGCGCACGAGGGAGCTTCCAGGGGGAAACGCCTGGTATCTTTATAGTCCTGTCGGGT
TTCGCCACCTCTGACTTGAGCGTCGATTTTTGTGATGCTCGTCAGGGGGGCGGAGCCTATGGAAAAACGC
CAGCAACGCGGCCTTTTTACGGTTCCTGGCCTTTTGCTGGCCTTTTGCTCACATGTTCTTTCCTGCGTTA
TCCCCTGATTCTGTGGATAACCGTATTACCGCCATGCAT
Features (pLannotate 1.2.2; 17 found; start..end, strand, type, name):
     12..89      +  misc_feature   MCS: multiple cloning site
     97..813     +  CDS            mEGFP: mEGFP is a basic (constitutively fluorescent) green fluorescent protein published in 2002, derived from Aequorea victoria. It has moderate acid sensitivity.
    829..1545    +  CDS            mEGFP: mEGFP is a basic (constitutively fluorescent) green fluorescent protein published in 2002, derived from Aequorea victoria. It has moderate acid sensitivity.
   1561..2277    +  CDS            mEGFP: mEGFP is a basic (constitutively fluorescent) green fluorescent protein published in 2002, derived from Aequorea victoria. It has moderate acid sensitivity.
   2293..3009    +  CDS            mEGFP: mEGFP is a basic (constitutively fluorescent) green fluorescent protein published in 2002, derived from Aequorea victoria. It has moderate acid sensitivity.
   3025..3741    +  CDS            mEGFP: mEGFP is a basic (constitutively fluorescent) green fluorescent protein published in 2002, derived from Aequorea victoria. It has moderate acid sensitivity.
   3757..4476    +  CDS            mEGFP: enhanced GFP with monomerizing A206K mutation (Zacharias et al., 2002) mammalian codon-optimized
   4493..4576    +  CDS            large T antigen (fragment): large T antigen from SV40 (simian virus 40)
   4599..4720    +  polyA_signal   SV40 poly(A) signal: SV40 polyadenylation signal
   4754..5182    -  rep_origin     f1 ori (sequence partly withheld): f1 bacteriophage origin of replication; arrow indicates direction of (+) strand synthesis
   5209..5313    +  promoter       AmpR promoter: bla
   5315..5672    +  promoter       SV40 promoter: SV40 enhancer and early promoter
   5707..6501    +  CDS            NeoR/KanR: aminoglycoside phosphotransferase from Tn5; aph(3')-II (or nptII); confers resistance to neomycin, kanamycin, and G418 (Geneticin®)
   6522..6674    +  CDS            ble (fragment): BLE_KLEPN - Experimental evidence at protein level: Swiss-Prot protein existence level 1. Binding protein with a strong affinity to the bleomycin family of antibiotics. Binds to CL990; an antimitotic-antibiotic compound. From Klebsiella pneumoniae.
   6733..6780    +  polyA_signal   HSV TK poly(A) signal: herpes simplex virus thymidine kinase polyadenylation signal (Cole and Stacy, 1985)
   6871..6887    -  polyA_signal   bGH poly(A) signal (fragment): bovine growth hormone polyadenylation signal
   7109..7697    +  rep_origin     ori: high-copy-number ColE1/pMB1/pBR322/pUC origin of replication
