[The description below was written by a language model from this plasmid's Addgene catalogue record and pLannotate feature annotations shown in this document.]
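Description:
pmEGFP-16 is an empty-backbone fluorescent protein cassette plasmid built on the promoterless Clontech vector pEGFP-1 (explicitly not pEGFP-N1). Its single EGFP has been replaced by six tandem copies of mammalian codon-optimized enhanced GFP, each carrying the monomerizing A206K mutation. The 7,811-nt feature table shows the layout. A multiple cloning site sits at the start, followed by six head-to-tail mEGFP coding units on the same strand, separated by short spacers. After these come a small annotated fragment of SV40 large T antigen sequence and the SV40 polyadenylation signal. No promoter lies upstream of the MCS, so the cassette is not expected to be expressed from this plasmid as supplied. It serves as a source of the 6x mEGFP module for restriction-enzyme subcloning.

The plasmid is propagated in E. coli through a high-copy ColE1/pUC-type origin and also carries an f1 origin for single-stranded DNA production. Selection relies on the Tn5 NeoR/KanR gene, which is preceded by both the bacterial AmpR (bla) promoter and the SV40 enhancer/early promoter and is followed by the HSV TK poly(A) signal. This arrangement gives kanamycin resistance in bacteria and could support G418 selection in mammalian cells. The short ble and bGH poly(A) fragments in the annotation appear to be residual backbone sequence or partial matches rather than functional parts.

According to the depositor, the hexa-cassette is meant for C-terminal tagging of a protein of interest. Multiple copies of GFP increase the fluorescence signal per tagged molecule, and the A206K mutation reduces the weak dimerization tendency of GFP that could otherwise promote aggregation or artefactual clustering of the fusion protein.
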