Addgene plasmid #36411: pmEGFP-16
Purpose: (Empty Backbone)
Depositing lab: Benjamin Glick. Depositing organization: University of Chicago.
Backbone
  Vector backbone: pEGFP-1 (NOT pEGFP-N1)
  Backbone manufacturer: Clontech
  Modifications to backbone: hexa casette of enhanced GFP (mammalian codon optimized) with monomerizing A206K mutation
  Vector type: Fluorescent protein cassette for sub-cloning
  Promoter: No promoter
  Tag / fusion protein: 6X mEGFP (C terminal on backbone)
Growth in bacteria
  Bacterial resistance: Kanamycin, 50 μg/mL
  Growth temperature: 37°C
  Growth strain: DH5alpha
  Copy number: High Copy
Gene/Insert
  Cloning method: Restriction Enzyme
  Sequencing primers: 3′ AmpR_promoter
Terms and licenses: Academic/Nonprofit Terms; Industry Terms: Not Available to Industry
Depositor comments: Plasmid carrying a hexa casette of monomeric (A206K) EGFP for C-terminal tagging.
How to cite: pmEGFP-16 was a gift from Benjamin Glick (Addgene plasmid # 36411 ; http://n2t.net/addgene:36411 ; RRID:Addgene_36411)
