>Addgene plasmid #36411 | pmEGFP-16 | addgene partial sequence | sequence record 46894 | pBR322ori-F 5'-GGGAAACGCCTGGTATCTTT-3'
TCTGACTTGAGCGTCGATTTTTGTGATGCTCGTCAGGGGGGCGGAGCCTATGGAAAAACGCCAGCAACGC
GGCCTTTTTACGGTTCCTGGCCTTTTGCTGGCCTTTTGCTCACATGTTCTTTCCTGCGTTATCCCCTGAT
TCTGTGGATAACCGTATTACCGCCATGCATTAGTTATTACTAGCGCTACCGGACTCAGATCTCGAGCTCA
AGCTTCGAATTCTGCAGTCGACGGTACCGCGGGCCCGGGATCCACCGGTCGCCACCATGGTGAGCAAGGG
CGAGGAGCTGTTCACCGGGGTGGTGCCCATCCTGGTCGAGCTGGACGGCGACGTAAACGGCCACAAGTTC
AGCGTGTCCGGCGAGGGCGAGGGCGATGCCACCTACGGCAAGCTGACCCTGAAGTTCATCTGCACCACCG
GCAAGCTGCCCGTGCCCTGGCCCACCCTCGTGACCACCCTGACCTACGGCGTGCAGTGCTTCAGCCGCTA
CCCCGACCACATGAAGCAGCACGACTTCTTCAAGTCCGCCATGCCCGAAGGCTACGTCCAGGAGCGCACC
ATCTTCTTCAAGGACGACGGCAACTACAAGACCCGCGCCGAGGTGAAGTTCGAGGGCGACACCCTGGTGA
ACCGCATCGAGCTGAAGGGCATCGACTTCAAGGAG
