>Addgene plasmid #36411 | pmEGFP-16 | addgene partial sequence | sequence record 46895 | SV40pA-R 5'-GAAATTTGTGATGCTATTGC-3'
AAACAAGTTAACAACAACAATTGCATTCATTTTATGTTTCAGGTTCAGGGGGAGGTGTGGGAGGTTTTTT
AAAGCAAGTAAAACCTCTACAAATGTGGTATGGCTGATTATGATCTAGAGTCGCGGCCGCTTTACTTGTA
CAGCTCGTCCATGCCGAGAGTGATCCCGGCGGCGGTCACGAACTCCAGCAGGACCATGTGATCGCGCTTC
TCGTTGGGGTCTTTGCTCAGCTTGGACTGGGTGCTCAGGTAGTGGTTGTCGGGCAGCAGCACGGGGCCGT
CGCCGATGGGGGTGTTCTGCTGGTAGTGGTCGGCGAGCTGCACGCTGCCGTCCTCGATGTTGTGGCGGAT
CTTGAAGTTCACCTTGATGCCGTTCTTCTGCTTGTCGGCCATGATATAGACGTTGTGGCTGTTGTAGTTG
TACTCCAGCTTGTGCCCCAGGATGTTGCCGTCCTCCTTGAAGTCGATGCCCTTCAGCTCGATGCGGTTCA
CCAGGGTGTCGCCCTCGAACTTCACCTCGGCGCGGGTCTTGTAGTTGCCGTCGTCCTTGAAGAAGATGGT
GCGCTCCTGGACGTAGCCTTCGGGCATGGCGGACTTGAAGAAGTCGTGCTGCTTCATGTGGTCGGGGTAG
CGGCTGAAGCACTGCACGCCG
